>Addgene plasmid #83320 | DNA-PKcs T3950D | addgene full sequence | sequence record 190250 | Addgene NGS Result
CATTTCCCCGAAAAGTGCCACCTG
[124 nt withheld, positions 25-148]
C
[91 nt withheld, positions 150-240]
A
[49 nt withheld, positions 242-290]
CCTTTGACGTTGGAGTCCACGTTCTTT
[37 nt withheld, positions 318-354]
ACCCTATCTCGGTCTATTCTTTTGATTTATAAGGGATTTTGCCGATTTCGGCCTATTGGTTAAAAAATGA
GCTGATTTAACAAAAATTTAACGCGAATTTTAACAAAATATTAACGCTTACAATTTCCATTCGCCATTCA
GGCTGCGCAACTGTTGGGAAGGGCGATCGGTGCGGGCCTCTTCGCTATTACGCCAGCTGGCGAAAGGGGG
ATGTGCTGCAAGGCGATTAAGTTGGGTAACGCCAGGGTTTTCCCAGTCACGACGTTGTAAAACGACGGCC
AGTGCCAAGCTGATCTATACATTGAATCAATATTGGCAATTAGCCATATTAGTCATTGGTTATATAGCAT
AAATCAATATTGGCTATTGGCCATTGCATACGTTGTATCTATATCATAATATGTACATTTATATTGGCTC
ATGTCCAATATGACCGCCATGTTGACATTGATTATTGACTAGTTATTAATAGTAATCAATTACGGGGTCA
TTAGTTCATAGCCCATATATGGAGTTCCGCGTTACATAACTTACGGTAAATGGCCCGCCTGGCTGACCGC
CCAACGACCCCCGCCCATTGACGTCAATAATGACGTATGTTCCCATAGTAACGCCAATAGGGACTTTCCA
TTGACGTCAATGGGTGGAGTATTTACGGTAAACTGCCCACTTGGCAGTACATCAAGTGTATCATATGCCA
AGTCCGCCCCCTATTGACGTCAATGACGGTAAATGGCCCGCCTGGCATTATGCCCAGTACATGACCTTAC
GGGACTTTCCTACTTGGCAGTACATCTACGTATTAGTCATCGCTATTACCATGGTGATGCGGTTTTGGCA
GTACACCAATGGGCGTGGATAGCGGTTTGACTCACGGGGATTTCCAAGTCTCCACCCCATTGACGTCAAT
GGGAGTTTGTTTTGGCACCAAAATCAACGGGACTTTCCAAAATGTCGTAATAACCCCGCCCCGTTGACGC
AAATGGGCGGTAGGCGTGTACGGTGGGAGGTCTATATAAGCAGAGCTCGTTTAGTGAACCGTCAGAATTC
AGATCTGGTACCACGCGTATCGATAAGCTTGCATGCCTGCAGGTCGACTCTAGAGCGGCCGCATGGCGGG
CTCCGGAGCCGGTGTGCGTTGCTCCCTGCTGCGGCTGCAGGAGACCTTGTCCGCTGCGGACCGCTGCGGT
GCTGCCCTGGCCGGTCATCAACTGATCCGCGGCCTGGGGCAGGAATGCGTCCTGAGCAGCAGCCCCGCGG
TGCTGGCATTACAGACATCTTTAGTTTTTTCCAGAGATTTCGGTTTGCTTGTATTTGTCCGGAAGTCACT
CAACAGTATTGAATTTCGTGAATGTAGAGAAGAAATCCTAAAGTTTTTATGTATTTTCTTAGAAAAAATG
GGCCAGAAGATCGCACCTTACTCTGTTGAAATTAAGAACACTTGTACCAGTGTTTATACAAAAGATAGAG
CTGCTAAATGTAAAATTCCAGCCCTGGACCTTCTTATTAAGTTACTTCAGACTTTTAGAAGTTCTAGACT
CATGGATGAATTTAAAATTGGAGAATTATTTAGTAAATTCTATGGAGAACTTGCATTGAAAAAAAAAATA
CCAGATACAGTTTTAGAAAAAGTATATGAGCTCCTAGGATTATTGGGTGAAGTTCATCCTAGTGAGATGA
TAAATAATGCAGAAAACCTGTTCCGCGCTTTTCTGGGTGAACTTAAGACCCAGATGACATCAGCAGTAAG
AGAGCCCAAACTACCTGTTCTGGCAGGATGTCTGAAGGGGTTGTCCTCACTTCTGTGCAACTTCACTAAG
TCCATGGAAGAAGATCCCCAGACTTCAAGGGAGATTTTTAATTTTGTACTAAAGGCAATTCGTCCTCAGA
TTGATCTGAAGAGATATGCTGTGCCCTCAGCTGGCTTGCGCCTATTTGCCCTGCATGCATCTCAGTTTAG
CACCTGCCTTCTGGACAACTACGTGTCTCTATTTGAAGTCTTGTTAAAGTGGTGTGCCCACACAAATGTA
GAATTGAAAAAAGCTGCACTTTCAGCCCTGGAATCCTTTCTGAAACAGGTTTCTAATATGGTGGCGAAAA
ATGCAGAAATGCATAAAAATAAACTGCAGTACTTTATGGAGCAGTTTTATGGAATCATCAGAAATGTGGA
TTCGAACAACAAGGAGTTATCTATTGCTATCCGTGGATATGGACTTTTTGCAGGACCGTGCAAGGTTATA
AACGCAAAAGATGTTGACTTCATGTACGTTGAGCTCATTCAGCGCTGCAAGCAGATGTTCCTCACCCAGA
CAGACACTGGTGACGACCGTGTTTATCAGATGCCAAGCTTCCTCCAGTCTGTTGCAAGCGTCTTGCTGTA
CCTTGACACAGTTCCTGAGGTGTATACTCCAGTTCTGGAGCACCTCGTGGTGATGCAGATAGACAGTTTC
CCACAGTACAGTCCAAAAATGCAGCTGGTGTGTTGCAGAGCCATAGTGAAGGTGTTCCTAGCTTTGGCAG
CAAAAGGGCCAGTTCTCAGGAATTGCATTAGTACTGTGGTGCATCAGGGTTTAATCAGAATATGTTCTAA
ACCAGTGGTCCTTCCAAAGGGCCCTGAGTCTGAATCTGAAGACCACCGTGCTTCAGGGGAAGTCAGAACT
GGCAAATGGAAGGTGCCCACATACAAAGACTACGTGGATCTCTTCAGACATCTCCTGAGCTCTGACCAGA
TGATGGATTCTATTTTAGCAGATGAAGCATTTTTCTCTGTGAATTCCTCCAGTGAAAGTCTGAATCATTT
ACTTTATGATGAATTTGTAAAATCCGTTTTGAAGATTGTTGAGAAATTGGATCTTACACTTGAAATACAG
ACTGTTGGGGAACAAGAGAATGGAGATGAGGCGCCTGGTGTTTGGATGATCCCAACTTCAGATCCAGCGG
CTAACTTGCATCCAGCTAAACCTAAAGATTTTTCGGCTTTCATTAACCTGGTGGAATTTTGCAGAGAGAT
TCTCCCTGAGAAACAAGCAGAATTTTTTGAACCATGGGTGTACTCATTTTCATATGAATTAATTTTGCAA
TCTACAAGGTTGCCCCTCATCAGTGGTTTCTACAAATTGCTTTCTATTACAGTAAGAAATGCCAAGAAAA
TAAAATATTTCGAGGGAGTTAGTCCAAAGAGTCTGAAACACTCTCCTGAAGACCCAGAAAAGTATTCTTG
CTTTGCTTTATTTGTGAAATTTGGCAAAGAGGTGGCAGTTAAAATGAAGCAGTACAAAGATGAACTTTTG
GCCTCTTGTTTGACCTTTCTTCTGTCCTTGCCACACAACATCATTGAACTCGATGTTAGAGCCTACGTTC
CTGCACTGCAGATGGCTTTCAAACTGGGCCTGAGCTATACCCCCTTGGCAGAAGTAGGCCTGAATGCTCT
AGAAGAATGGTCAATTTATATTGACAGACATGTAATGCAGCCTTATTACAAAGACATTCTCCCCTGCCTG
GATGGATACCTGAAGACTTCAGCCTTGTCAGATGAGACCAAGAATAACTGGGAAGTGTCAGCTCTTTCTC
GGGCTGCCCAGAAAGGATTTAATAAAGTGGTGTTAAAGCATCTGAAGAAGACAAAGAACCTTTCATCAAA
CGAAGCAATATCCTTAGAAGAAATAAGAATTAGAGTAGTACAAATGCTTGGATCTCTAGGAGGACAAATA
AACAAAAATCTTCTGACAGTCACGTCCTCAGATGAGATGATGAAGAGCTATGTGGCCTGGGACAGAGAGA
AGCGGCTGAGCTTTGCAGTGCCCTTTAGAGAGATGAAACCTGTCATTTTCCTGGATGTGTTCCTGCCTCG
AGTCACAGAATTAGCGCTCACAGCCAGTGACAGACAAACTAAGGTTGCAGCCTGTGAACTTTTACATAGC
ATGGTTATGTTTATGTTGGGCAAAGCCACGCAGATGCCAGAAGGGGGACAGGGAGCCCCACCCATGTACC
AGCTCTATAAGCGGACGTTTCCTGTGCTGCTTCGACTTGCGTGTGATGTTGATCAGGTGACAAGGCAACT
GTATGAGCCACTAGTTATGCAGCTGATTCACTGGTTCACTAACAACAAGAAATTTGAAAGTCAGGATACT
GTTGCCTTACTAGAAGCTATATTGGATGGAATTGTGGACCCTGTTGACAGTACTTTAAGAGATTTTTGTG
GTCGGTGTATTCGAGAATTCCTTAAATGGTCCATTAAGCAAATAACACCACAGCAGCAGGAGAAGAGTCC
AGTAAACACCAAATCGCTTTTCAAGCGACTTTATAGCCTTGCGCTTCACCCCAATGCTTTCAAGAGGCTG
GGAGCATCACTTGCCTTTAATAATATCTACAGGGAATTCAGGGAAGAAGAGTCTCTGGTGGAACAGTTTG
TGTTTGAAGCCTTGGTGATATACATGGAGAGTCTGGCCTTAGCACATGCAGATGAGAAGTCCTTAGGTAC
AATTCAACAGTGTTGTGATGCCATTGATCACCTATGCCGCATCATTGAAAAGAAGCATGTTTCTTTAAAT
AAAGCAAAGAAACGACGTTTGCCGCGAGGATTTCCACCTTCCGCATCATTGTGTTTATTGGATCTGGTCA
AGTGGCTTTTAGCTCATTGTGGGAGGCCCCAGACAGAATGTCGACACAAATCCATTGAACTCTTTTATAA
ATTCGTTCCTTTATTGCCAGGCAACAGATCCCCTAATTTGTGGCTGAAAGATGTTCTCAAGGAAGAAGGT
GTCTCTTTTCTCATCAACACCTTTGAGGGGGGTGGCTGTGGCCAGCCCTCGGGCATCCTGGCCCAGCCCA
CCCTCTTGTACCTTCGGGGGCCATTCAGCCTGCAGGCCACGCTATGCTGGCTGGACCTGCTCCTGGCCGC
GTTGGAGTGCTACAACACGTTCATTGGCGAGAGAACTGTAGGAGCGCTCCAGGTCCTAGGTACTGAAGCC
CAGTCTTCACTTTTGAAAGCAGTGGCTTTCTTCTTAGAAAGCATTGCCATGCATGACATTATAGCAGCAG
AAAAGTGCTTTGGCACTGGGGCAGCAGGTAACAGAACAAGCCCACAAGAGGGAGAAAGGTACAACTACAG
CAAATGCACCGTTGTGGTCCGGATTATGGAGTTTACCACGACTCTGCTAAACACCTCCCCGGAAGGATGG
AAGCTCCTGAAGAAGGACTTGTGTAATACACACCTGATGAGAGTCCTGGTGCAGACGCTGTGTGAGCCCG
CAAGCATAGGTTTCAACATCGGAGACGTCCAGGTTATGGCTCATCTTCCTGATGTTTGTGTGAATCTGAT
GAAAGCTCTAAAGATGTCCCCATACAAAGATATCCTAGAGACCCATCTGAGAGAGAAAATAACAGCACAG
AGCATTGAGGAGCTTTGTGCCGTCAACTTGTATGGCCCTGACGCGCAAGTGGACAGGAGCAGGCTGGCTG
CTGTTGTGTCTGCCTGTAAACAGCTTCACAGAGCTGGGCTTCTGCATAATATATTACCGTCTCAGTCCAC
AGATTTGCATCATTCTGTTGGCACAGAACTTCTTTCCCTGGTTTATAAAGGCATTGCCCCTGGAGATGAG
AGACAGTGTCTGCCTTCTCTAGACCTCAGTTGTAAGCAGCTGGCCAGCGGACTTCTGGAGTTAGCCTTTG
CTTTTGGAGGACTGTGTGAGCGCCTTGTGAGTCTTCTCCTGAACCCAGCGGTGCTGTCCACGGCGTCCTT
GGGCAGCTCACAGGGCAGCGTCATCCACTTCTCCCATGGGGAGTATTTCTATAGCTTGTTCTCAGAAACG
ATCAACACGGAATTATTGAAAAATCTGGATCTTGCTGTATTGGAGCTCATGCAGTCTTCAGTGGATAATA
CCAAAATGGTGAGTGCCGTTTTGAACGGCATGTTAGACCAGAGCTTCAGGGAGCGAGCAAACCAGAAACA
CCAAGGACTGAAACTTGCGACTACAATTCTGCAACACTGGAAGAAGTGTGATTCATGGTGGGCCAAAGAT
TCCCCTCTCGAAACTAAAATGGCAGTGCTGGCCTTACTGGCAAAAATTTTACAGATTGATTCATCTGTAT
CTTTTAATACAAGTCATGGTTCATTCCCTGAAGTCTTTACAACATATATTAGTCTACTTGCTGACACAAA
GCTGGATCTACATTTAAAGGGCCAAGCTGTCACTCTTCTTCCATTCTTCACCAGCCTCACTGGAGGCAGT
CTGGAGGAACTTAGACGTGTTCTGGAGCAGCTCATCGTTGCTCACTTCCCCATGCAGTCCAGGGAATTTC
CTCCAGGAACTCCGCGGTTCAATAATTATGTGGACTGCATGAAAAAGTTTCTAGATGCATTGGAATTATC
TCAAAGCCCTATGTTGTTGGAATTGATGACAGAAGTTCTTTGTCGGGAACAGCAGCATGTCATGGAAGAA
TTATTTCAATCCAGTTTCAGGAGGATTGCCAGAAGGGGTTCATGTGTCACACAAGTAGGCCTTCTGGAAA
GCGTGTATGAAATGTTCAGGAAGGATGACCCCCGCCTAAGTTTCACACGCCAGTCCTTTGTGGACCGCTC
CCTCCTCACTCTGCTGTGGCACTGTAGCCTGGATGCTTTGAGAGAATTCTTCAGCACAATTGTGGTGGAT
GCCATTGATGTGTTGAAGTCCAGGTTTACAAAGCTAAATGAATCTACCTTTGATACTCAAATCACCAAGA
AGATGGGCTACTATAAGATTCTAGACGTGATGTATTCTCGCCTTCCCAAAGATGATGTTCATGCTAAGGA
ATCAAAAATTAATCAAGTTTTCCATGGCTCGTGTATTACAGAAGGAAATGAACTTACAAAGACATTGATT
AAATTGTGCTACGATGCATTTACAGAGAACATGGCAGGAGAGAATCAGCTGCTGGAGAGGAGAAGACTTT
ACCATTGTGCAGCATACAACTGCGCCATATCTGTCATCTGCTGTGTCTTCAATGAGTTAAAATTTTACCA
AGGTTTTCTGTTTAGTGAAAAACCAGAAAAGAACTTGCTTATTTTTGAAAATCTGATCGACCTGAAGCGC
CGCTATAATTTTCCTGTAGAAGTTGAGGTTCCTATGGAAAGAAAGAAAAAGTACATTGAAATTAGGAAAG
AAGCCAGAGAAGCAGCAAATGGGGATTCAGATGGTCCTTCCTATATGTCTTCCCTGTCATATTTGGCAGA
CAGTACCCTGAGTGAGGAAATGAGTCAATTTGATTTCTCAACCGGAGTTCAGAGCTATTCATACAGCTCC
CAAGACCCTAGACCTGCCACTGGTCGTTTTCGGAGACGGGAGCAGCGGGACCCCACGGTGCATGATGATG
TGCTGGAGCTGGAGATGGACGAGCTCAATCGGCATGAGTGCATGGCGCCCCTGACGGCCCTGGTCAAGCA
CATGCACAGAAGCCTGGGCCCGCCTCAAGGAGAAGAGGATTCAGTGCCAAGAGATCTTCCTTCTTGGATG
AAATTCCTCCATGGCAAACTGGGAAATCCAATAGTACCATTAAATATCCGTCTCTTCTTAGCCAAGCTTG
TTATTAATACAGAAGAGGTCTTTCGCCCTTACGCGAAGCACTGGCTTAGCCCCTTGCTGCAGCTGGCTGC
TTCTGAAAACAATGGAGGAGAAGGAATTCACTACATGGTGGTTGAGATAGTGGCCACTATTCTTTCATGG
ACAGGCTTGGCCACTCCAACAGGGGTCCCTAAAGATGAAGTGTTAGCAAATCGATTGCTTAATTTCCTAA
TGAAACATGTCTTTCATCCAAAAAGAGCTGTGTTTAGACACAACCTTGAAATTATAAAGACCCTTGTCGA
GTGCTGGAAGGATTGTTTATCCATCCCTTATAGGTTAATATTTGAAAAGTTTTCCGGTAAAGATCCTAAT
TCTAAAGACAACTCAGTAGGGATTCAATTGCTAGGCATCGTGATGGCCAATGACCTGCCTCCCTATGACC
CACAGTGTGGCATCCAGAGTAGCGAATACTTCCAGGCTTTGGTGAATAATATGTCCTTTGTAAGATATAA
AGAAGTGTATGCCGCTGCAGCAGAAGTTCTAGGACTTATACTTCGATATGTTATAGAGAGAAAAAACATA
CTGGAGGAGTCTCTGTGTGAACTGGTTGCGAAACAATTGAAGCAACATCAGAATACTATGGAGGACAAGT
TTATTGTGTGCTTGAACAAAGTGACCAAGAGCTTCCCTCCTCTTGCAGACAGGTTCATGAATGCTGTGTT
CTTTCTGCTGCCAAAATTTCATGGAGTGTTGAAAACACTCTGTCTGGAGGTGGTACTTTGTCGTGTGGAG
GGAATGACAGAGCTGTACTTCCAGTTAAAGAGCAAGGACTTCGTTCAAGTCATGAGACATAGAGATGATG
AAAGACAAAAAGTATGTTTGGACATAATTTATAAGATGATGCCAAAGTTAAAACCAGTAGAACTCCGAGA
ACTTCTGAACCCCGTTGTGGAATTCGTTTCCCATCCTTCTACAACATGTAGGGAACAAATGTATAATATT
CTCATGTGGATTCATGATAATTACAGAGATCCAGAAAGTGAGACAGATAATGACTCCCAGGAAATATTTA
AGTTGGCAAAAGATGTGCTGATTCAAGGATTGATCGATGAGAACCCTGGACTTCAATTAATTATTCGAAA
TTTCTGGAGCCATGAAACTAGGTTACCTTCAAATACCTTGGACCGGTTGCTGGCACTAAATTCCTTATAT
TCTCCTAAGATAGAAGTGCACTTTTTAAGTTTAGCAACAAATTTTCTGCTCGAAATGACCAGCATGAGCC
CAGATTATCCAAACCCCATGTTCGAGCATCCTCTGTCAGAATGCGAATTTCAGGAATATACCATTGATTC
TGATTGGCGTTTCCGAAGTACTGTTCTCACTCCGATGTTTGTGGAGACCCAGGCCTCCCAGGGCACTCTC
CAGGCCCGTACCCAGGAAGGGTCCCTCTCAGCTCGCTGGCCAGTGGCAGGGCAGATAAGGGCCACCCAGC
AGCAGCATGACTTCACACTGACACAGACTGCAGATGGAAGAAGCTCATTTGATTGGCTGACCGGGAGCAG
CACTGACCCGCTGGTCGACCACACCAGTCCCTCATCTGACTCCTTGCTGTTTGCCCACAAGAGGAGTGAA
AGGTTACAGAGAGCACCCTTGAAGTCAGTGGGGCCTGATTTTGGGAAAAAAAGGCTGGGCCTTCCAGGGG
ACGAGGTGGATAACAAAGTGAAAGGTGCGGCCGGCCGGACGGACCTACTACGACTGCGCAGACGGTTTAT
GAGGGACCAGGAGAAGCTCAGTTTGATGTATGCCAGAAAAGGCGTTGCTGAGCAAAAACGAGAGAAGGAA
ATCAAGAGTGAGTTAAAAATGAAGCAGGATGCCCAGGTCGTTCTGTACAGAAGCTACCGGCACGGAGACC
TTCCTGACATTCAGATCAAGCACAGCAGCCTCATCACCCCGTTACAGGCCGTGGCCCAGAGGGACCCAAT
AATTGCAAAACAGCTCTTTAGCAGCTTGTTTTCTGGAATTTTGAAAGAGATGGATAAATTTAAGACACTG
TCTGAAAAAAACAACATCACTCAAAAGTTGCTTCAAGACTTCAATCGTTTTCTTAATACCACCTTCTCTT
TCTTTCCACCCTTTGTCTCTTGTATTCAGGACATTAGCTGTCAGCACGCAGCCCTGCTGAGCCTCGACCC
AGCGGCTGTTAGCGCTGGTTGCCTGGCCAGCCTACAGCAGCCCGTGGGCATCCGCCTGCTAGAGGAGGCT
CTGCTCTGCCTGCTGCCTGCTGAGCTGCCCGCCAAGCGAGTCCGTGGGAAGGCCCGCCCCCCTCCTGATG
TCCTCAGATGGGTGGAGCTTGCTAAGCTGTATAGATCAATTGGAGAATACGACGTCCTCCGTGGGATTTT
TACCAGTGAGATAGGAACAAAGCAAATCACTCAGAGTGCATTATTAGCAGAAGCCAGAAGTGATTATTCT
GAAGCTGCTAAGCAGTATGATGAGGCTCTCAATAAACAAGACTGGGTAGATGGTGAGCCCACAGAAGCCG
AGAAGGATTTTTGGGAACTTGCATCCCTTGACTGTTACAACCACCTTGCTGAGTGGAAATCACTTGAATA
CTGTTCTACAGCCAGTATAGACAGTGAGAACCCCCCAGACCTAAATAAAATCTGGAGTGAACCATTTTAT
CAGGAAACATATCTACCTTACATGATCCGCAGCAAGCTGAAGCTGCTGCTCCAGGGAGAGGCTGACCAGT
CCCTGCTGACATTTATTGACAAAGCTATGCACGGGGAGCTCCAGAAGGCGATTCTAGAGCTTCATTACAG
TCAAGAGCTGAGTCTGCTTTACCTCCTGCAAGATGATGTTGACAGAGCCAAATATTACATTCAAAATGGC
ATTCAGAGTTTTATGCAGAATTATTCTAGTATTGATGTCCTCTTACACCAAAGTAGACTCACCAAATTGC
AGTCTGTACAGGCTTTAACAGAAATTCAGGAGTTCATCAGCTTTATAAGCAAACAAGGCAATTTATCATC
TCAAGTTCCCCTTAAGAGACTTCTGAACACCTGGGCAAACAGATATCCAGATGCTAAAATGGACCCAATG
AACATCTGGGATGACATCATCACAAATCGATGTTTCTTTCTCAGCAAAATAGAGGAGAAGCTTACCCCTC
TTCCAGAAGATAATAGTATGAATGTGGATCAAGATGGAGACCCCAGTGACAGGATGGAAGTGCAAGAGCA
GGAAGAAGATATCAGCTCCCTGATCAGGAGTTGCAAGTTTTCCATGAAAATGAAGATGATAGACAGTGCC
CGGAAGCAGAACAATTTCTCACTTGCTATGAAACTACTGAAGGAGCTGCATAAAGAGTCAAAAACCAGAG
ACGATTGGCTGGTGAGCTGGGTGCAGAGCTACTGCCGCCTGAGCCACTGCCGGAGCCGGTCCCAGGGCTG
CTCTGAGCAGGTGCTCACTGTGCTGAAAACAGTCTCTTTGTTGGATGAGAACAACGTGTCAAGCTACTTA
AGCAAAAATATTCTGGCTTTCCGTGACCAGAACATTCTCTTGGGTACAACTTACAGGATCATAGCGAATG
CTCTCAGCAGTGAGCCAGCCTGCCTTGCTGAAATCGAGGAGGACAAGGCTAGAAGAATCTTAGAGCTTTC
TGGATCCAGTTCAGAGGATTCAGAGAAGGTGATCGCGGGTCTGTACCAGAGAGCATTCCAGCACCTCTCT
GAGGCTGTGCAGGCGGCTGAGGAGGAGGCCCAGCCTCCCTCCTGGAGCTGTGGGCCTGCAGCTGGGGTGA
TTGATGCTTACATGACGCTGGCAGATTTCTGTGACCAACAGCTGCGCAAGGAGGAAGAGAATGCATCAGT
TACTGATTCTGCAGAACTGCAGGCGTATCCAGCACTTGTGGTGGAGAAAATGTTGAAAGCTTTAAAATTA
AATTCCAATGAAGCCAGATTGAAGTTTCCTAGATTACTTCAGATTATAGAACGGTATCCAGAGGAGACTT
TGAGCCTCATGACAAAAGAGATCTCTTCCGTTCCCTGCTGGCAGTTCATCAGCTGGATCAGCCACATGGT
GGCCTTACTGGACAAAGACCAAGCCGTTGCTGTTCAGCACTCTGTGGAAGAAATCACTGATAACTACCCG
CAGGCTATTGTTTATCCCTTCATCATAAGCAGCGAAAGCTATTCCTTCAAGGATACTTCTACTGGTCATA
AGAATAAGGAGTTTGTGGCAAGGATTAAAAGTAAGTTGGATCAAGGAGGAGTGATTCAAGATTTTATTAA
TGCCTTAGATCAGCTCTCTAATCCTGAACTGCTCTTTAAGGATTGGAGCAATGATGTAAGAGCTGAACTA
GCAAAAACCCCTGTAAATAAAAAAAACATTGAAAAAATGTATGAAAGAATGTATGCAGCCTTGGGTGACC
CAAAGGCTCCAGGCCTGGGGGCCTTTAGAAGGAAGTTTATTCAGACTTTTGGAAAAGAATTTGATAAACA
TTTTGGGAAAGGAGGTTCTAAACTACTGAGAATGAAGCTCAGTGACTTCAACGACATTACCAACATGCTA
CTTTTAAAAATGAACAAAGACTCAAAGCCCCCTGGGAATCTGAAAGAATGTTCACCCTGGATGAGCGACT
TCAAAGTGGAGTTCCTGAGAAATGAGCTGGAGATTCCCGGTCAGTATGACGGTAGGGGAAAGCCATTGCC
AGAGTACCACGTGCGAATCGCCGGGTTTGATGAGCGGGTGACAGTCATGGCGTCTCTGCGAAGGCCCAAG
CGCATCATCATCCGTGGCCATGACGAGAGGGAACACCCTTTCCTGGTGAAGGGTGGCGAGGACCTGCGGC
AGGACCAGCGCGTGGAGCAGCTCTTCCAGGTCATGAATGGGATCCTGGCCCAAGACTCCGCCTGCAGCCA
GAGGGCCCTGCAGCTGAGGACCTATAGCGTTGTGCCCATGACCTCCAGGTTAGGATTAATTGAGTGGCTT
GAAAATACTGTTACCTTGAAGGACCTTCTTTTGAACACCATGTCCCAAGAGGAGAAGGCGGCTTACCTGA
GTGATCCCAGGGCACCGCCGTGTGAATATAAAGATTGGCTGACAAAAATGTCAGGAAAACATGATGTTGG
AGCTTACATGCTAATGTATAAGGGCGCTAATCGTACTGAAACAGTCACGTCTTTTAGAAAACGAGAAAGT
AAAGTGCCTGCTGATCTCTTAAAGCGGGCCTTCGTGAGGATGAGTACAAGCCCTGAGGCTTTCCTGGCGC
TCCGCTCCCACTTCGCCAGCTCTCACGCTCTGATATGCATCAGCCACTGGATCCTCGGGATTGGAGACAG
ACATCTGAACAACTTTATGGTGGCCATGGAGACTGGTGGCGTGATCGGGATCGACTTTGGGCACGCGTTT
GGATCCGCTGATCAGTTTCTGCCAGTCCCTGAGTTGATGCCTTTTCGGCTAACTCGCCAGTTTATCAATC
TGATGTTACCAATGAAAGAAACGGGCCTTATGTACAGCATCATGGTACACGCACTCCGGGCCTTCCGCTC
AGACCCTGGCCTGCTCACCAACACCATGGATGTGTTTGTCAAGGAGCCCTCCTTTGATTGGAAAAATTTT
GAACAGAAAATGCTGAAAAAAGGAGGGTCATGGATTCAAGAAATAAATGTTGCTGAAAAAAATTGGTACC
CCCGACAGAAAATATGTTACGCTAAGAGAAAGTTAGCAGGTGCCAATCCAGCAGTCATTACTTGTGATGA
GCTACTCCTGGGTCATGAGAAGGCCCCTGCCTTCAGAGACTATGTGGCTGTGGCACGAGGAAGCAAAGAT
CACAACATTCGTGCCCAAGAACCAGAGAGTGGGCTTTCAGAAGAGACTCAAGTGAAGTGCCTGATGGACC
AGGCAACAGACCCCAACATCCTTGGCAGAACCTGGGAAGGATGGGAGCCCTGGATGTGAGGTCTGCGGCC
GCGGATCCCGGGTGGCATCCCTGTGACCCCTCCCCAGTGCCTCTCCTGGCCCTGGAAGTTGCCACTCCAG
TGCCCACCAGCCTTGTCCTAATAAAATTAAGTTGCATCATTTTGTCTGACTAGGTGTCCTTCTATAATAT
TATGGGGTGGAGGGGGGTGGTATGGAGCAAGGGGCAAGTTGGGAAGACAACCTGTAGGGCCTGCGGGGTC
TATTGGGAACCAAGCTGGAGTGCAGTGGCACAATCTTGGCTCACTGCAATCTCCGCCTCCTGGGTTCAAG
CGATTCTCCTGCCTCAGCCTCCCGAGTTGTTGGGATTCCAGGCATGCATGACCAGGCTCAGCTAATTTTT
GTTTTTTTGGTAGAGACGGGGTTTCACCATATTGGCCAGGCTGGTCTCCAACTCCTAATCTCAGGTGATC
TACCCACCTTGGCCTCCCAAATTGCTGGGATTACAGGCGTGAACCACTGCTCCCTTCCCTGTCCTTCTGA
TTTTAAAATAACTATACCAGCAGGAGGACGTCCAGACACAGCATAGGCTACCTGGCCATGCCCAACCGGT
GGGACATTTGAGTTGCTTGCTTGGCACTGTCCTCTCATGCGTTGGGTCCACTCAGTAGATGCCTGTTGAA
TTGGGTACGCGGCCAGCTTGGCTGTGGAATGTGTGTCAGTTAGGGTGTGGAAAGTCCCCAGGCTCCCCAG
CAGGCAGAAGTATGCAAAGCATGCATCTCAATTAGTCAGCAACCAGGTGTGGAAAGTCCCCAGGCTCCCC
AGCAGGCAGAAGTATGCAAAGCATGCATCTCAATTAGTCAGCAACCATAGTCCCGCCCCTAACTCCGCCC
ATCCCGCCCCTAACTCCGCCCAGTTCCGCCCATTCTCCGCCCCATGGCTGACTAATTTTTTTTATTTATG
CAGAGGCCGAGGCCGCCTCGGCCTCTGAGCTATTCCAGAAGTAGTGAGGAGGCTTTTTTGGAGGCCTAGG
CTTTTGCAAAAAGCTCCTCGAGGAACTGAAAAACCAGAAAGTTAATTCCCTATAGTGAGTCGTATTAAAT
TCGTAATCATGTCATAGCTGTTTCCTGTGTGAAATTGTTATCCGCTCACAATTCCACACAACATACGAGC
CGGAAGCATAAAGTGTAAAGCCTGGGGTGCCTAATGAGTGAGCTAACTCACATTAATTGCGTTGCGCTCA
CTGCCCGCTTTCCAGTCGGGAAACCTGTCGTGCCAGCTGCATTAATGAATCGGCCAACGCGCGGGGAGAG
GCGGTTTGCGTATTGGGCGCTCTTCCGCTTCCTCGCTCACTGACTCGCTGCGCTCGGTCGTTCGGCTGCG
GCGAGCGGTATCAGCTCACTCAAAGGCGGTAATACGGTTATCCACAGAATCAGGGGATAACGCAGGAAAG
AACATGTGAGCAAAAGGCCAGCAAAAGGCCAGGAACCGTAAAAAGGCCGCGTTGCTGGCGTTTTTCCATA
GGCTCCGCCCCCCTGACGAGCATCACAAAAATCGACGCTCAAGTCAGAGGTGGCGAAACCCGACAGGACT
ATAAAGATACCAGGCGTTTCCCCCTGGAAGCTCCCTCGTGCGCTCTCCTGTTCCGACCCTGCCGCTTACC
GGATACCTGTCCGCCTTTCTCCCTTCGGGAAGCGTGGCGCTTTCTCATAGCTCACGCTGTAGGTATCTCA
GTTCGGTGTAGGTCGTTCGCTCCAAGCTGGGCTGTGTGCACGAACCCCCCGTTCAGCCCGACCGCTGCGC
CTTATCCGGTAACTATCGTCTTGAGTCCAACCCGGTAAGACACGACTTATCGCCACTGGCAGCAGCCACT
GGTAACAGGATTAGCAGAGCGAGGTATGTAGGCGGTGCTACAGAGTTCTTGAAGTGGTGGCCTAACTACG
GCTACACTAGAAGAACAGTATTTGGTATCTGCGCTCTGCTGAAGCCAGTTACCTTCGGAAAAAGAGTTGG
TAGCTCTTGATCCGGCAAACAAACCACCGCTGGTAGCGGTGGTTTTTTTGTTTGCAAGCAGCAGATTACG
CGCAGAAAAAAAGGATCTCAAGAAGATCCTTTGATCTTTTCTACGGGGTCTGACGCTCAGTGGAACGAAA
ACTCACGTTAAGGGATTTTGGTCATGAGATTATCAAAAAGGATCTTCACCTAGATCCTTTTAAATTAAAA
ATGAAGTTTTAAATCAATCTAAAGTATATATGAGTAAACTTGGTCTGACAGTTACCAATGCTTAATCAGT
GAGGCACCTATCTCAGCGATCTGTCTATTTCGTTCATCCATAGTTGCCTGACTCCCCGTCGTGTAGATAA
CTACGATACGGGAGGGCTTACCATCTGGCCCCAGTGCTGCAATGATACCGCGAGACCCACGCTCACCGGC
TCCAGATTTATCAGCAATAAACCAGCCAGCCGGAAGGGCCGAGCGCAGAAGTGGTCCTGCAACTTTATCC
GCCTCCATCCAGTCTATTAATTGTTGCCGGGAAGCTAGAGTAAGTAGTTCGCCAGTTAATAGTTTGCGCA
ACGTTGTTGCCATTGCTACAGGCATCGTGGTGTCACGCTCGTCGTTTGGTATGGCTTCATTCAGCTCCGG
TTCCCAACGATCAAGGCGAGTTACATGATCCCCCATGTTGTGCAAAAAAGCGGTTAGCTCCTTCGGTCCT
CCGATCGTTGTCAGAAGTAAGTTGGCCGCAGTGTTATCACTCATGGTTATGGCAGCACTGCATAATTCTC
TTACTGTCATGCCATCCGTAAGATGCTTTTCTGTGACTGGTGAGTACTCAACCAAGTCATTCTGAGAATA
GTGTATGCGGCGACCGAGTTGCTCTTGCCCGGCGTCAATACGGGATAATACCGCGCCACATAGCAGAACT
TTAAAAGTGCTCATCATTGGAAAACGTTCTTCGGGGCGAAAACTCTCAAGGATCTTACCGCTGTTGAGAT
CCAGTTCGATGTAACCCACTCGTGCACCCAACTGATCTTCAGCATCTTTTACTTTCACCAGCGTTTCTGG
GTGAGCAAAAACAGGAAGGCAAAATGCCGCAAAAAAGGGAATAAGGGCGACACGGAAATGTTGAATACTC
ATACTCTTCCTTTTTCAATATTATTGAAGCATTTATCAGGGTTATTGTCTCATGAGCGGATACATATTTG
AATGTATTTAGAAAAATAAACAAATAGGGGTTCCGCGCA
Features (pLannotate 1.2.2; 16 found; start..end, strand, type, name):
     25..453     +  rep_origin     f1 ori (sequence partly withheld): f1 bacteriophage origin of replication; arrow indicates direction of (+) strand synthesis
    484..638     -  CDS            lacZα (fragment): LacZα fragment of β-galactosidase; lacZ fragment
    798..1177    +  enhancer       CMV enhancer: human cytomegalovirus immediate early enhancer
   1179..1378    +  promoter       CMV promoter: human cytomegalovirus (CMV) immediate early promoter
   1429..1459    -  misc_feature   MCS (fragment): pUC18/19 multiple cloning site
   1467..13850   +  CDS            PRKDC: PRKDC_HUMAN - Also known as HYRC, HYRC1. Experimental evidence at protein level: Swiss-Prot protein existence level 1. Serine/threonine-protein kinase that acts as a molecular sensor for DNA damage. Involved in DNA non-homologous end joining (NHEJ) required for double-strand break (DSB) repair and V(D)J recombination (PubMed:11955432, PubMed:12649176, PubMed:14734805). Must be bound to DNA to express its catalytic properties. Promotes processing of hairpin DNA structures in V(D)J recombination by activation of the hairpin endonuclease artemis (DCLRE1C) (PubMed:11955432). The assembly of the DN
  13874..14496   +  polyA_signal   hGH poly(A) signal: human growth hormone polyadenylation signal
  14525..14854   +  promoter       SV40 promoter: SV40 enhancer and early promoter
  14893..14911   -  promoter       T7 promoter: promoter for bacteriophage T7 RNA polymerase
  14947..14969   -  protein_bind   lac operator (fragment): The lac repressor binds to the lac operator to inhibit transcription in E. coli. This inhibition can be relieved by adding lactose or isopropyl-β-D-thiogalactopyranoside (IPTG). lac repressor encoded by lacI
  14973..15003   -  promoter       lac promoter: promoter for the E. coli lac operon
  15018..15039   -  protein_bind   CAP binding site: CAP binding activates transcription in the presence of cAMP. E. coli catabolite activator protein
  15052..15144   -  CDS            lacI (fragment): lac repressor; lacI; The lac repressor binds to the lac operator to inhibit transcription in E. coli. This inhibition can be relieved by adding lactose or isopropyl-β-D-thiogalactopyranoside (IPTG).
  15327..15915   -  rep_origin     ori: high-copy-number ColE1/pMB1/pBR322/pUC origin of replication
  16086..16946   -  CDS            AmpR: β-lactamase; bla; confers resistance to ampicillin, carbenicillin, and related antibiotics
  16947..17051   -  promoter       AmpR promoter: bla
