[The description below was written by a language model from this plasmid's Addgene catalogue record and pLannotate feature annotations shown in this document.]
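Description:
DNA-PKcs T3950D is a mammalian expression plasmid built on the pCMV6 backbone that carries the full-length human PRKDC coding sequence, which encodes the catalytic subunit of the DNA-dependent protein kinase. At roughly 17 kb, most of the construct is insert: the open reading frame of about 12.4 kb sits directly downstream of the human cytomegalovirus immediate-early enhancer and promoter and is followed by a human growth hormone polyadenylation signal, giving strong constitutive transcription in transfected mammalian cells. No epitope tag or reporter is annotated. An SV40 enhancer/early promoter element lies after the poly(A) signal, but the feature table shows no mammalian selection marker attached to it. The bacterial portion comprises a high-copy ColE1/pUC-type origin, an ampicillin resistance gene with its own promoter, an f1 phage origin, and remnants of a lac/lacZα cloning region with a T7 promoter.

The defining feature is a substitution of threonine 3950, a phosphorylation site in the activation loop of the kinase domain, with aspartate. An acidic residue at such a position is generally used as a phosphomimetic. The catalogue's purpose field instead reads T3950A, which conflicts with the plasmid name and the mutation field; the latter two agree on Asp. The associated work concerns in vivo phosphorylation of this conserved residue, so the construct suits studies of how modification at this site affects DNA-PKcs function in non-homologous end joining and V(D)J recombination, for example by expression in DNA-PKcs-deficient cells. The record notes that the plasmid is prone to recombination in bacteria, with deletion derivatives arising readily, so its integrity should be verified after propagation.
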