Addgene plasmid #83320: DNA-PKcs T3950D
Purpose: DNA-PKcs T3950A
Depositing lab: Katheryn Meek. Depositing organization: Michigan State University. Publication: The DNA-dependent protein kinase catalytic subunit is phosphorylated in vivo on threonine 3950, a highly conserved amino acid in the protein kinase domain. Douglas P, Cui X, Block WD, Yu Y, Gupta S, Ding Q, Ye R, Morrice N, Lees-Miller SP, Meek K. Mol Cell Biol. 2007 Mar;27(5):1581-91. Epub 2006 Dec 11. 10.1128/MCB.01962-06 PubMed 17158925.
Backbone
  Vector backbone: pcmv6
  Backbone size w/o insert (bp): 4665
  Total vector size (bp): 17065
  Vector type: Mammalian Expression
Growth in bacteria
  Bacterial resistance: Ampicillin, 100 μg/mL
  Growth temperature: 30°C
  Growth strain: Stbl2
  Growth instructions: see attached propagation instructions. This plasmid is prone to recombination. Transformed E. coli is extremely slow growing; please pick smallest colonies for a test prep, then check for appropriate EcoR1 restriction pattern. Usually, after transformation there will be a population of larger colonies… these are clones that have deletions.
  Copy number: High Copy
Gene/Insert
  Gene/Insert name: human DNA-PKcs
  Species: H. sapiens (human)
  Insert size (bp): 12387
  Mutation: Activation loop phosphorylation site 3950 substituted to Asp.
  Entrez Gene: PRKDC (a.k.a. DNA-PKC, DNA-PKcs, DNAPK, DNAPKc, DNPK1, HYRC, HYRC1, IMD26, XRCC7, p350)
Terms and licenses: Academic/Nonprofit Terms; Industry Terms: Not Available to Industry
How to cite: DNA-PKcs T3950D was a gift from Katheryn Meek (Addgene plasmid # 83320 ; http://n2t.net/addgene:83320 ; RRID:Addgene_83320)
