>Addgene plasmid #83320 | DNA-PKcs T3950D | addgene partial sequence | sequence record 160556 | pNUT-R 5'-GTGGCAACTTCCAGGGCC-3'
ATGCCACCCGGGATCCGCGGCCGCAGACCTCACATCCAGGGCTCCCATCCTTCCCAGGTTCTGCCAAGGA
TGTTGGGGTCTGTTGCCTGGTCCATCAGGCACTTCACTTGAGTCTCTTCTGAAAGCCCACTCTCTGGTTC
TTGGGCACGAATGTTGTGATCTTTGCTTCCTCGTGCCACAGCCACATAGTCTCTGAAGGCAGGGGCCTTC
TCATGACCCAGGAGTAGCTCATCACAAGTAATGACTGCTGGATTGGCACCTGCTAACTTTCTCTTAGCGT
AACATATTTTCTGTCGGGGGTACCAATTTTTTTCAGCAACATTTATTTCTTGAATCCATGACCCTCCTTT
TTTCAGCATTTTCTGTTCAAAATTTTTCCAATCAAAGGAGGGCTCCTTGACAAACACATCCATGGTGTTG
GTGAGCAGGCCAGGGTCTGAGCGGAAGGCCCGGAGTGCGTGTACCATGATGCTGTACATAAGGCCCGTTT
CTTTCATTGGTAACATCAGATTGATAAACTGGCGAGTTAGCCGAAAAGGCATCAACTCAGGGACTGGCAG
AAACTGATCAGCGGATCCAAACGCGTGCCCAAAGTCGATCCCGATCACGCCACCAGTCTCCATGGCCACC
ATAAAGTTGTTCAGATGTCTGTCTCCAATCCCGAGGATCCAGTGGCTGATGCATATCAGAGCGTGAGAGC
TGGCGAAGTGGGAGCGGAGCGCCAGGAAAGCCTCAGGGCTTGTACTCATCCTCACGAAGGCCCGCTTTAA
GAGATCAGCAGGCACTTTACTTTCTCGTTTTCTAAAAGACGTGACTGTTTCAGTACGATTAGCGCCCTTA
TACATTAGCATGTAAGCTCCAACATCATGTTTTCCTGACATTTTTGTCAGCCAATCTTTATATTCACACG
GCGGTGCCCTGGGATCACTCAGGTAAGCCGCCTTCTCCTCTTGGGACATGGTGTT
