>Addgene plasmid #83320 | DNA-PKcs T3950D | addgene partial sequence | sequence record 161247 | CMV-F 5'-CGCAAATGGGCGGTAGGCGTG-3'
GCAGAGCTCGTTTAGTGAACCGTCAGAATTCAGATCTGGTACCACGCGTATCGATAAGCTTGCATGCCTG
CAGGTCGACTCTAGAGCGGCCGCATGGCGGGCTCCGGAGCCGGTGTGCGTTGCTCCCTGCTGCGGCTGCA
GGAGACCTTGTCCGCTGCGGACCGCTGCGGTGCTGCCCTGGCCGGTCATCAACTGATCCGCGGCCTGGGG
CAGGAATGCGTCCTGAGCAGCAGCCCCGCGGTGCTGGCATTACAGACATCTTTAGTTTTTTCCAGAGATT
TCGGTTTGCTTGTATTTGTCCGGAAGTCACTCAACAGTATTGAATTTCGTGAATGTAGAGAAGAAATCCT
AAAGTTTTTATGTATTTTCTTAGAAAAAATGGGCCAGAAGATCGCACCTTACTCTGTTGAAATTAAGAAC
ACTTGTACCAGTGTTTATACAAAAGATAGAGCTGCTAAATGTAAAATTCCAGCCCTGGACCTTCTTATTA
AGTTACTTCAGACTTTTAGAAGTTCTAGACTCATGGATGAATTTAAAATTGGAGAATTATTTAGTAAATT
CTATGGAGAACTTGCATTGAAAAAAAAAATACCAGATACAGTTTTAGAAAAAGTATATGAGCTCCTAGGA
TTATTGGGTGAAGTTCATCCTAGTGAGATGATAAATAATGCAGAAAACCTGTTCCGCGCTTTTCTGGGTG
AACTTAAGACCCAGATGACATCAGCAGTAAGAGAGCCCAAACTACCTGTTCTGGCAGGATGTCTGAAGGG
GTTGTCCTCACTTCTGTGCAACTTCACTAAGTCCATGGAAGAAGATCCCCAGACTTCAAGGGAGATTTTT
AATTTTGTACTAAAGGCAATTCGTCCTCAGATTGATCTGAAGAGATATGCTGTGCCCTCAGC
